Addgene plasmid #233184: pMXs-hNeuroD1
Purpose: Retroviral expression of NeuroD1
Depositing lab: Kate Galloway. Depositing organization: Massachusetts Institute of Technology. Publication: Proliferation history and transcription factor levels drive direct conversion to motor neurons. Wang NB, Lende-Dorn BA, Beitz AM, Han P, Adewumi HO, O'Shea TM, Galloway KE. Cell Syst. 2025 Apr 16;16(4):101205. doi: 10.1016/j.cels.2025.101205. Epub 2025 Mar 13. PubMed 40086434.
Backbone
  Vector backbone: pMXs-gw
  Vector type: Mammalian Expression, Retroviral
Growth in bacteria
  Bacterial resistance: Ampicillin, 100 μg/mL
  Growth temperature: 30°C
  Growth strain: NEB Stable
  Copy number: High Copy
Gene/Insert
  Gene/Insert name: NeuroD1
  Species: H. sapiens (human)
  Entrez Gene: NEUROD1 (a.k.a. BETA2, BHF-1, MODY6, NEUROD, T2D, bHLHa3)
  Cloning method: Gateway Cloning
Terms and licenses: Academic/Nonprofit Terms; Industry Terms: Not Available to Industry
Depositor comments: Please visit https://doi.org/10.1101/2023.11.26.568736 for bioRxiv preprint.
How to cite: pMXs-hNeuroD1 was a gift from Kate Galloway (Addgene plasmid # 233184 ; http://n2t.net/addgene:233184 ; RRID:Addgene_233184)
