[The description below was written by a language model from this plasmid's Addgene catalogue record and pLannotate feature annotations shown in this document.]
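Description:
pMXs-hNeuroD1 is a Moloney murine leukemia virus (MMLV)-based gammaretroviral expression vector built on the Gateway-compatible pMXs-gw backbone and used to deliver human NEUROD1 into mammalian cells. In bacteria the 6.3 kb plasmid is maintained through a high-copy ColE1/pUC-type origin and selected with ampicillin through a β-lactamase gene driven by its own promoter. A short lacI fragment and a pBluescript MCS fragment are annotated as backbone remnants with no stated function.

The retroviral cassette lies on the reverse strand of the sequenced record. It begins with an MMLV 5' LTR, followed by the MMLV Ψ packaging signal (with an adjacent MESV Ψ fragment), a truncated gag lacking its start codon, and a pol region containing the splice acceptor. Together these allow the genomic RNA to be encapsidated when the viral proteins are supplied in trans by packaging cells. The NEUROD1 coding sequence sits downstream, flanked by attB1 and attB2 sites left by Gateway recombination. No internal promoter is annotated, so expression is presumably driven from the 5' LTR, as is typical of pMXs vectors. A WPRE follows the insert to enhance transcript stability and expression, and the cassette ends in the 3' LTR. The annotation tool splits this into an LTR segment and a fragment matching a ΔU3 self-inactivating LTR, but the record does not indicate that the vector is self-inactivating.

NEUROD1 is a bHLH transcriptional activator that binds E-box motifs and promotes neuronal differentiation. The stated purpose is retroviral expression of NeuroD1, and the associated study concerns transcription-factor-driven direct conversion of cells to motor neurons.
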