Features (pLannotate 1.2.2; 16 found; start..end, strand, type, name):
    907..1495    +  rep_origin     ori: high-copy-number ColE1/pMB1/pBR322/pUC origin of replication
   1678..1730    +  CDS            lacI (fragment): lac repressor; lacI; The lac repressor binds to the lac operator to inhibit transcription in E. coli. This inhibition can be relieved by adding lactose or isopropyl-β-D-thiogalactopyranoside (IPTG).
   1796..2265    -  LTR            LTR: long terminal repeat from Moloney murine leukemia virus
   2266..2387    -  LTR            3' LTR (ΔU3) (fragment): self-inactivating 3' long terminal repeat (LTR) from Moloney murine leukemia virus
   2445..3033    -  misc_feature   WPRE: woodchuck hepatitis virus posttranscriptional regulatory element
   3050..3074    +  protein_bind   attB2: mutant version of attB; recombination site for the Gateway® BP reaction BP Clonase™
   3078..4145    -  CDS            NEUROD1: NDF1_HUMAN - Also known as BHLHA3, NEUROD. Experimental evidence at protein level: Swiss-Prot protein existence level 1. Acts as a transcriptional activator: mediates transcriptional activation by binding to E box-containing promoter consensus core sequences 5'-CANNTG-3'. Associates with the p300/CBP transcription coactivator complex to stimulate transcription of the secretin gene as well as the gene encoding the cyclin-dependent kinase inhibitor CDKN1A. Contributes to the regulation of several cell differentiation pathways, like those that promote the formation of early retinal ganglion cells
   4152..4176    -  protein_bind   attB1: mutant version of attB; recombination site for the Gateway® BP reaction BP Clonase™
   4182..4200    +  misc_feature   MCS (fragment): pBluescript multiple cloning site
   4219..4593    -  misc_feature   pol region: Moloney murine leukemia virus (MMLV) pol region containing the splice acceptor site
   4603..5019    -  CDS            gag (truncated): truncated Moloney murine leukemia virus (MMLV) gag gene lacking the start codon
   5096..5184    -  misc_feature   MESV Ψ (fragment): packaging signal of murine embryonic stem cell virus
   5236..5435    -  misc_feature   MMLV Ψ: packaging signal of Moloney murine leukemia virus (MMLV)
   5498..6091    -  LTR            LTR: long terminal repeat from Moloney murine leukemia virus
   6121..6225    +  promoter       AmpR promoter: bla
   6226..743     +  CDS            AmpR (across the origin): β-lactamase; bla; confers resistance to ampicillin, carbenicillin, and related antibiotics
>Addgene plasmid #233184 | pMXs-hNeuroD1 | addgene full sequence | sequence record 463030 | Addgene NGS Result
CACGAGTGGGTTACATCGAACTGGATCTCAACAGCGGTAAGATCCTTGAGAGTTTTCGCCCCGAAGAACG
TTTTCCAATGATGAGCACTTTTAAAGTTCTGCTATGTGGCGCGGTATTATCCCGTATTGACGCCGGGCAA
GAGCAACTCGGTCGCCGCATACACTATTCTCAGAATGACTTGGTTGAGTACTCACCAGTCACAGAAAAGC
ATCTTACGGATGGCATGACAGTAAGAGAATTATGCAGTGCTGCCATAACCATGAGTGATAACACTGCGGC
CAACTTACTTCTGACAACGATCGGAGGACCGAAGGAGCTAACCGCTTTTTTGCACAACATGGGGGATCAT
GTAACTCGCCTTGATCGTTGGGAACCGGAGCTGAATGAAGCCATACCAAACGACGAGCGTGACACCACGA
TGCCTGTAGCAATGGCAACAACGTTGCGCAAACTATTAACTGGCGAACTACTTACTCTAGCTTCCCGGCA
ACAATTAATAGACTGGATGGAGGCGGATAAAGTTGCAGGACCACTTCTGCGCTCGGCCCTTCCGGCTGGC
TGGTTTATTGCTGATAAATCTGGAGCCGGTGAGCGTGGGTCTCGCGGTATCATTGCAGCACTGGGGCCAG
ATGGTAAGCCCTCCCGTATCGTAGTTATCTACACGACGGGGAGTCAGGCAACTATGGATGAACGAAATAG
ACAGATCGCTGAGATAGGTGCCTCACTGATTAAGCATTGGTAACTGTCAGACCAAGTTTACTCATATATA
CTTTAGATTGATTTGCGGCCGGCCGCAAAAGGATCTAGGTGAAGATCCTTTTTGATAATCTCATGACCAA
AATCCCTTAACGTGAGTTTTCGTTCCACTGAGCGTCAGACCCCGTAGAAAAGATCAAAGGATCTTCTTGA
GATCCTTTTTTTCTGCGCGTAATCTGCTGCTTGCAAACAAAAAAACCACCGCTACCAGCGGTGGTTTGTT
TGCCGGATCAAGAGCTACCAACTCTTTTTCCGAAGGTAACTGGCTTCAGCAGAGCGCAGATACCAAATAC
TGTTCTTCTAGTGTAGCCGTAGTTAGGCCACCACTTCAAGAACTCTGTAGCACCGCCTACATACCTCGCT
CTGCTAATCCTGTTACCAGTGGCTGCTGCCAGTGGCGATAAGTCGTGTCTTACCGGGTTGGACTCAAGAC
GATAGTTACCGGATAAGGCGCAGCGGTCGGGCTGAACGGGGGGTTCGTGCACACAGCCCAGCTTGGAGCG
AACGACCTACACCGAACTGAGATACCTACAGCGTGAGCTATGAGAAAGCGCCACGCTTCCCGAAGGGAGA
AAGGCGGACAGGTATCCGGTAAGCGGCAGGGTCGGAACAGGAGAGCGCACGAGGGAGCTTCCAGGGGGAA
ACGCCTGGTATCTTTATAGTCCTGTCGGGTTTCGCCACCTCTGACTTGAGCGTCGATTTTTGTGATGCTC
GTCAGGGGGGCGGAGCCTATGGAAAAACGCCAGCAACGCGGCCTTTTTACGGTTCCTGGCCTTTTGCTGG
CCTTTTGCTCACATGTTCTTTCCTGCGTTATCCCCTGATTCTGTGGATAACCGTATTACCGCCTTTGAGT
GAGCTGATACCGCTCGCCGCAGCCGAACGACCGAGCGCAGCGAGTCAGTGAGCGAGGAAGCGGAAGAGCG
CCCAATACGCAAACCGCCTCTCCCCGCGCGTTGGCCGATTCATTAATGCAACTATGGCCATTTAATGTAA
ATACTTAAGAAAAAAAACCAAATTAATTTTGATACATGCTGCATGTGAAAGACCCCCGCTGACGGGTAGT
CAATCACTCAGAGGAGACCCTCCCAAGGAACAGCGAGACCACAAGTCGGATGCAACTGCAAGAGGGTTTA
TTGGATACACGGGTACCCGGGCGACTCAGTCAATCGGAGGACTGGCGCCCCGAGTGAGGGGTTGTGGGCT
CTTTTATTGAGCTCGGGGAGCAGAAGCGCGCGAACAGAAGCGAGAAGCGAACTGATTGGTTAGTTCAAAT
AAGGCACAGGGTCATTTCAGGTCCTTGGGGCACCCTGGAAACATCTGATGGTTCTCTAGAAACTGCTGAG
GGCTGGACCGCATCTGGGGACCATCTGTTCTTGGCCCTGAGCCGGGGCAGGAACTGCTTACCACAGATAT
CCTGTTTGGCCCATATTCAGCTGTTCCATCTGTTCTTGGCCCTGAGCCGGGGCAGGAACTGCTTACCACA
GATATCCTGTTTGGCCCATATTCAGCTGTTCCATCTGTTCCTGACCTTGATCTGAACTTCTCTATTCTCA
GTTATGTATTTTTCCATGCCTTGCAAAATGGCGTTACTTAAGCTAGCTTGCCAAACCTACAGGTGGGGTC
TTTCATTCCCCCCTTTTTCTGGAGACTAAATAAAATCTTTTATTTTATCGTCGACGGTATCGATGCGGGG
AGGCGGCCCAAAGGGAGATCCGACTCGTCTGAGGGCGAAGGCGAAGACGCGGAAGAGGCCGCAGAGCCGG
CAGCAGGCCGCGGGAAGGAAGGTCCGCTGGATTGAGGGCCGAAGGGACGTAGCAGAAGGACGTCCCGCGC
AGAATCCAGGTGGCAACACAGGCGAGCAGCCAAGGAAAGGACGATGATTTCCCCGACAACACCACGGAAT
TGTCAGTGCCCAACAGCCGAGCCCCTGTCCAGCAGCGGGCAAGGCAGGCGGCGATGAGTTCCGCCGTGGC
AATAGGGAGGGGGAAAGCGAAAGTCCCGGAAAGGAGCTGACAGGTGGTGGCAATGCCCCAACCAGTGGGG
GTTGCGTCAGCAAACACAGTGCACACCACGCCACGTTGCCTGACAACGGGCCACAACTCCTCATAAAGAG
ACAGCAACCAGGATTTATACAAGGAGGAGAAAATGAAAGCCATACGGGAAGCAATAGCATGATACAAAGG
CATTAAAGCAGCGTATCCACATAGCGTAAAAGGAGCAACATAGTTAAGAATACCAGTCAATCTTTCACAA
ATTTTGTAATCCAGAGGTTGATTATCGATAAGCTATCGAACCACTTTGTACAAGAAAGCTGGGTCTAATC
ATGAAATATGGCATTGAGCTGGGCACTCATGACTCGCTCATGATGTGAATGGCTATCGAAGGACATAATA
TTGTCTATGGGGATCTCGCAGCGAGGGGCAGCGGTGCCTGAGAAGATTGATCCGTGGCTTTGGGCCCCTG
CCAGTGTCGCTGCAGGATAGTGCATGGTAAAGGCATAATTTTTCTCAAACTCGGCGGACGGTTCGTGTTT
GAAAGAGAAGTTGCCATTGATGCTGAGCGGCGGGCTGAGGGGTCCATCAAAGGAAGGGCTGGTGCAATCA
GTCAGAGGGCTTTCAAAGAAGGGCTCCAGCGCTGCGCTGTAGGCGTGCGGCGGAGGCTTAACGTGGAAGA
CATGGGAGCTGTCCATGGTACCGTAAGGCGGACTGGGCAGCCCAGGCGACTGGTAGGAGTAGGGGTGTAC
AGGGAAGGAAGCGCTGGCCGTCGGCAGGTGGGGGGGCATGTCCTGGTTCTGCTCAGGCAGAAAAGTCCGA
GGATTGAGTTGCAGGCAGCCCGCAACCAGGTTGGTGGTGGGTTGGGATAAGCCCTTGCAAAGCGTCTGAA
CGAAGGAGACCAGGTCTGGGCTTTTGCCTGAGCGCAGGATCTCCGACAGAGCCCAGATGTAGTTCTTGGC
CAAGCGCAGAGTCTCGATTTTGGACAGCTTCTGCGTCTTAGAATAGCAAGGCACCACCTTGCGCAGGTTG
TCTAGCGCCGCGTTCAGTCCGTGCATGCGGTTCCGCTCCCGGGCGTTAGCCTTCATGCGTCTCAATTTAA
AACGCTCCAGGCGAGCCTTAGTCATCTTCTTCTTTTTGGGGCCGCGTCTCTTGGGCTTTTGATCGTCATC
CTCCTCTTCCTCTTCTTCCTCCTCTTCCAGGTCCTCATCTTCGTCCTCCTCCTCTCCCCCGTTCCTCAGT
GAGTCCTCCTCTGCGTTCATGGCTTCGAGGTCGTCCTCCTTCTTGTCTGCCTCGTGCTCCTCGTCCTGAG
AACTGAGACACTCGTCTGTCCAGCTTGGAGGACCTTGGGGCTGAGGCTCGCCCATCAGCCCACTCTCGCT
GTACGATTTGGTCATGGTGGCAGCCTGCTTTTTTGTACAAACTTGTTTGATAGCTTATCGATACCGTCGA
TTAACTAGCTAGATCCGGCAGTCTAGAGGATGGTCCACCCCCGGGGTCGGCAGCCTTCACGTGGGCGGCG
TGTATCCAAGCTGCGATGCCGTCTACTTTGAGGGCGGTGGGGGTGGTCAGCAGGACTGTGTAAGGTCCTT
TCCAGCGAGGTTCTAGGTTCTTAGTCTGGTGTCGGCGGACCCACACTGTGTCGCCGACTCGGTAAGGGTG
AGGTACCACCGGTCGGTCCAGTTGTTCTTGGTAGGCTGCCGCCAGAGGTCTCCAGACTTCGTGCTGGACT
AAGTAGAGAGCCTGTAAGTGAGCTTGGAGAGAGGGGCTGTTAGTAACTCTTGTCATGTCAGGGTCAGGGA
AGTTTACAAGGGGCGGGGGTGCCCCATATAAGATCTCATATGGCCATATGGGGGCGCCTAGAGAAGGAGT
GAGGGCTGGATAAAGGGAGGATCGAGGCGGGGTCGAACGAGGAGGTTCAAGGGGGAGAGACGGGGCGGAT
GGAGGAAGAGGAGGCGGAGGCTTAGGGTGTACAAAGGGCTTGACCCAGGGAGGGGGGTCAAAAGCCAAGG
CTTCCCAGGTCACGATGTAGGGGACCTGGTCTGGGTGTCCATGCGGGCCAGGTGAAAAGACCTTGATCTT
AACCTGGGTGATGAGGTCTCGGTTAAAGGTGCCGTCTCGCGGCCATCCGACGTTAAAGGTTGGCCATTCT
GCAGAGCAGAAGGTAACCCAACGTCTCTTCTTGACATCTACCGACTGGTTGTGAGCGATCCGCTCGACAT
CTTTCCAGTGACCTAAGGTCAAACTTAAGGGAGTGGTAACAGTCTGGCCCTAATTTTCAGACAAATACAG
AAACACAGTCAGACAGAGACAACACAGAACGATGCTGCAGCAGACAAGACGCGCGGCGCGGCTTCGGTCC
CAAACCGAAAGCAAAAATTCAGACGGAGGCGGGAACTGTTTTAGGTTCTCGTCTCCTACCAGAACCACAT
ATCCCTCCTATTAGGGGGGTGCACCAAAGAGTCCAAAACGATCGGGATTTTTGGACTCAGGTCGGGCCAC
AAAAACGGCCCCCGAAGTCCCTGGGACGTCTCCCAGGGTTGCGGCCGGGTGTTCCGAACTCGTCAGTTCC
ACCACGGGTCCGCCAGATACAGAGCTAGTTAGCTAACTAGTACCGACGCAGGCGCATAAAATCAGTCATA
GACACTAGACAATCGGACAGACACAGATAAGTTGCTGGCCAGCTTACCTCCCGGTGGTGGGTCGGTGGTC
CCTGGGCAGGGGTCTCCCGATCCCGGACGAGCCCCCAAATGAAAGACCCCCGCTGACGGGTAGTCAATCA
CTCAGAGGAGACCCTCCCAAGGAACAGCGAGACCACAAGTCGGATGCAACTGCAAGAGGGTTTATTGGAT
ACACGGGTACCCGGGCGACTCAGTCAATCGGAGGACTGGCGCGCCGAGTGAGGGGTTGTGGGCTCTTTTA
TTGAGCTCGGGGAGCAGAAGCGCGCGAACAGAAGCGAGAAGCGAACTGATTGGTTAGTTCAAATAAGGCA
CAGGGTCATTTCAGGTCCTTGGGGCACCCTGGAAACATCTGATGGTTCTCTAGAAACTGCTGAGGGCTGG
ACCGCATCTGGGGACCATCTGTTCTTGGCCCTGAGCCGGGGCAGGAACTGCTTACCACAGATATCCTGTT
TGGCCCATATTCAGCTGTTCCATCTGTTCTTGGCCCTGAGCCGGGGCAGGAACTGCTTACCACAGATATC
CTGTTTGGCCCATATTCAGCTGTTCCATCTGTTCCTGACCTTGATCTGAACTTTTCTATTCTCAGTTATG
TATTTTTCCATGCCTTGCAAAATGGCGTTACTTAAGCTAGCTTGCCAAACCTACAGGTGGGGTCTTTCAT
TATGCAGGTGGCACTTTTCGGGGAAATGTGCGCGGAACCCCTATTTGTTTATTTTTCTAAATACATTCAA
ATATGTATCCGCTCATGAGACAATAACCCTGATAAATGCTTCAATAATATTGAAAAAGGAAGAGTATGAG
TATTCAACATTTCCGTGTCGCCCTTATTCCCTTTTTTGCGGCATTTTGCCTTCCTGTTTTTGCTCACCCA
GAAACGCTGGTGAAAGTAAAAGATGCTGAAGATCAGTTGGGTG
