>Addgene plasmid #233184 | pMXs-hNeuroD1 | depositor partial sequence | sequence record 458748 | NeuroD1
ATCATGAAATATGGCATTGAGCTGGGCACTCATGACTCGCTCATGATGTGAATGGCTATCGAAGGACATA
ATATTGTCTATGGGGATCTCGCAGCGAGGGGCAGCGGTGCCTGAGAAGATTGATCCGTGGCTTTGGGCCC
CTGCCAGTGTCGCTGCAGGATAGTGCATGGTAAAGGCATAATTTTTCTCAAACTCGGCGGACGGTTCGTG
TTTGAAAGAGAAGTTGCCATTGATGCTGAGCGGCGGGCTGAGGGGTCCATCAAAGGAAGGGCTGGTGCAA
TCAGTCAGAGGGCTTTCAAAGAAGGGCTCCAGCGCTGCGCTGTAGGCGTGCGGCGGAGGCTTAACGTGGA
AGACATGGGAGCTGTCCATGGTACCGTAAGGCGGACTGGGCAGCCCAGGCGACTGGTAGGAGTAGGGGTG
TACAGGGAAGGAAGCGCTGGCCGTCGGCAGGTGGGGGGGCATGTCCTGGTTCTGCTCAGGCAGAAAAGTC
CGAGGATTGAGTTGCAGGCAGCCCGCAACCAGGTTGGTGGTGGGTTGGGATAAGCCCTTGCAAAGCGTCT
GAACGAAGGAGACCAGGTCTGGGCTTTTGCCTGAGCGCAGGATCTCCGACAGAGCCCAGATGTAGTTCTT
GGCCAAGCGCAGAGTCTCGATTTTGGACAGCTTCTGCGTCTTAGAATAGCAAGGCACCACCTTGCGCAGG
TTGTCTAGCGCCGCGTTCAGTCCGTGCATGCGGTTCCGCTCCCGGGCGTTAGCCTTCATGCGTCTCAATT
TAAAACGCTCCAGGCGAGCCTTAGTCATCTTCTTCTTTTTGGGGCCGCGTCTCTTGGGCTTTTGATCGTC
ATCCTCCTCTTCCTCTTCTTCCTCCTCTTCCAGGTCCTCATCTTCGTCCTCCTCCTCTCCCCCGTTCCTC
AGTGAGTCCTCCTCTGCGTTCATGGCTTCGAGGTCGTCCTCCTTCTTGTCTGCCTCGTGCTCCTCGTCCT
GAGAACTGAGACACTCGTCTGTCCAGCTTGGAGGACCTTGGGGCTGAGGCTCGCCCATCAGCCCACTCTC
GCTGTACGATTTGGTCA
